>Addgene plasmid #156010 | SFRS17A | addgene full sequence | sequence record 375991 | Addgene NGS Result
GGCTCCGGTGCCCGTCAGTGGGCAGAGCGCACATCGCCCACAGTCCCCGAGAAGTTGGGGGGAGGGGTCG
GCAATTGAACCGGTGCCTAGAGAAGGTGGCGCGGGGTAAACTGGGAAAGTGATGTCGTGTACTGGCTCCG
CCTTTTTCCCGAGGGTGGGGGAGAACCGTATATAAGTGCAGTAGTCGCCGTGAACGTTCTTTTTCGCAAC
GGGTTTGCCGCCAGAACACAGGTAAGTGCCGTGTGTGGTTCCCGCGGGCCTGGCCTCTTTACGGGTTATG
GCCCTTGCGTGCCTTGAATTACTTCCACCTGGCTGCAGTACGTGATTCTTGATCCCGAGCTTCGGGTTGG
AAGTGGGTGGGAGAGTTCGAGGCCTTGCGCTTAAGGAGCCCCTTCGCCTCGTGCTTGAGTTGAGGCCTGG
CCTGGGCGCTGGGGCCGCCGCGTGCGAATCTGGTGGCACCTTCGCGCCTGTCTCGCTGCTTTCGATAAGT
CTCTAGCCATTTAAAATTTTTGATGACCTGCTGCGACGCTTTTTTTCTGGCAAGATAGTCTTGTAAATGC
GGGCCAAGATCTGCACACTGGTATTTCGGTTTTTGGGGCCGCGGGCGGCGACGGGGCCCGTGCGTCCCAG
CGCACATGTTCGGCGAGGCGGGGCCTGCGAGCGCGGCCACCGAGAATCGGACGGGGGTAGTCTCAAGCTG
GCCGGCCTGCTCTGGTGCCTGGCCTCGCGCCGCCGTGTATCGCCCCGCCCTGGGCGGCAAGGCTGGCCCG
GTCGGCACCAGTTGCGTGAGCGGAAAGATGGCCGCTTCCCGGCCCTGCTGCAGGGAGCTCAAAATGGAGG
ACGCGGCGCTCGGGAGAGCGGGCGGGTGAGTCACCCACACAAAGGAAAAGGGCCTTTCCGTCCTCAGCCG
TCGCTTCATGTGACTCCACGGAGTACCGGGCGCCGTCCAGGCACCTCGATTAGTTCTCGAGCTTTTGGAG
TACGTCGTCTTTAGGTTGGGGGGAGGGGTTTTATGCGATGGAGTTTCCCCACACTGAGTGGGTGGAGACT
GAAGTTAGGCCAGCTTGGCACTTGATGTAATTCTCCTTGGAATTTGCCCTTTTTGAGTTTGGATCTTGGT
TCATTCTCAAGCCTCAGACAGTGGTTCAAAGTTTTTTTCTTCCATTTCAGGTGTCGTGAGGAATTAGCTT
GGTACTAATACGACTCACTATAGGGAGACCCAAGCTGGCTAGGTAAGCTTGGTACCGAGCTCGGATCCAC
TAGTCCAGTGTGGTGGAATTCTGCAGATATCAACAAGTTTGTACAAAAAAGTTGGCATGGCAGCGGCTAC
CATCGTGCACGACACGTCTGAGGCCGTGGAGCTCTGCCCTGCTTACGGCTTGTACCTGAAGCCCATCACC
AAGATGACCATCAGCGTGGCACTCCCGCAGCTGAAGCAGCCGGGGAAGTCCATCTCCAACTGGGAGGTGA
TGGAGAGGCTGAAGGGCATGGTGCAGAACCACCAGTTCTCCACGCTGCGTATTTCCAAGAGCACCATGGA
CTTCATCCGCTTCGAGGGGGAGGTGGAGAACAAGAGCCTGGTCAAGTCTTTTCTGGCCTGCCTGGACGGC
AAGACCATCAAGCTCAGCGGCTTCTCCGACATCCTGAAGGTGCGCGCGGCCGAGTTCAAGATCGACTTCC
CCACCCGCCACGACTGGGACTCCTTCTTCCGCGACGCCAAGGACATGAACGAGACCCTGCCGGGGGAGCG
GCCGGACACCATCCACCTGGAGGGGCTGCCCTGCAAGTGGTTCGCCCTGAAGGAGTCGGGCTCCGAGAAG
CCCAGCGAGGACGTCCTGGTCAAGGTGTTTGAGAAGTTCGGGGAGATCCGGAATGTGGACATCCCCATGC
TGGACTCCTACCGGGAGGAGATGACGGGCCGCAACTTCCACACCTTCAGTTTCGGGGGGCACTTGAACTT
CGAGGCCTATGTGCAGTACCGCGAGTACATGGGCTTCATCCAGGCCATGAGCGCCCTGCGCGGGATGAAA
CTCATGTACAAGGGCGAGGACGGCAAGGCCGTGGCCTGCAACATCAAGGTTTCTTTTGATTCGACCAAAC
ACCTGAGTGATGCCTCAATTAAGAAGCGGCAGCTGGAGAGGCAGAAGCTTCAGGAACTGGAGCAGCAAAG
AGAAGAACAAAAGCGCAGAGAGAAGGAAGCGGAGGAGAGGCAGCGAGCGGAGGAAAGGAAACAAAAGGAG
CTGGAAGAGCTGGAGCGAGAGAGGAAAAGAGAAGAGAAGCTTCGCAAGAGGGAGCAGAAGCAGAGGGACC
GTGAGCTGCGCCGGAATCAGAAGAAGCTGGAGAAGCTGCAGGCGGAGGAGCAGAAGCAGCTGCAGGAGAA
GATCAAGCTGGAGGAGCGCAAGCTGCTGCTGGCCCAGAGGAACCTGCAGTCCATCCGGCTCATCGCCGAG
CTGCTCAGCAGAGCCAAGGTACCCGGGGGCTCCCTCTGCAGCCGCCAGCCGCGCCCGGGCTGCCCTCAGT
GCCCTCCCCTGAAATGCGGGCGGCGTCACGGCGCCGTTTCCCCGCCGGCTGCAGCTGTAGCTACGAAACC
AGCTTTAATGCCGAGGATGACGGCTCCTTCCCGGGAGGGTGTAGCGCTCGTCTGTCGTTCCCGATGCCCA
ACTTTCTTGTACAAAGTGGTTGATATCCAGCACAGTGGCGGCCGCTCGAGTCTAGAGGGCCCGCGGTTCG
AAACCAGCGGAGGCGGCGGAAGCGGGGGAGGAGGCAGCGGCGGAGGCGGCAGCGGGGGCGGCGGAAGCGC
TACCGGTAAGCCTATCCCTAACCCTCTCCTCGGTCTCGATTCTACGCGTACCGGTATGGCTTCTAACTTT
ACTCAGTTCGTTCTCGTCGACAATGGCGGAACTGGCGACGTGACTGTCGCCCCAAGCAACTTCGCTAACG
GGGTCGCTGAATGGATCAGCTCTAACTCGCGATCACAGGCTTACAAAGTAACCTGTAGCGTTCGTCAGAG
CTCTGCGCAGAATCGCAAATACACCATCAAAGTCGAGGTGCCTAAAGTGGCAACCCAGACTGTTGGTGGT
GAAGAGCTTCCTGTAGCCGGATGGAGATCTTACTTAAATATGGAACTAACCATTCCAATTTTCGCCACGA
ATTCCGACTGCGAGCTTATTGTTAAGGCAATGCAAGGTCTCCTAAAAGATGGAAACCCGATTCCCTCGGC
CATCGCGGCCAACTCCGGCATCTACGGAGGTGGAGGTGGATCTCGTACGGGTTAGTAATGAGTTTAAACC
CGCTGATCAGCCTCGACTGTGCCTTCTAGTTGCCAGCCATCTGTTGTTTGCCCCTCCCCCGTGCCTTCCT
TGACCCTGGAAGGTGCCACTCCCACTGTCCTTTCCTAATAAAATGAGGAAATTGCATCGCATTGTCTGAG
TAGGTGTCATTCTATTCTGGGGGGTGGGGTGGGGCAGGACAGCAAGGGGGAGGATTGGGAAGACAATAGC
AGGCATGCTGGGGATGCGGTGGGCTCTATGGCTTCTGAGGCGGAAAGAACCAGCTGGGGCTCTAGGGGGT
ATCCCC
[124 nt withheld, positions 3577-3700]
C
[91 nt withheld, positions 3702-3792]
AGGGTGATGGTTCACGTACCTAGAAGTTCCTATTCCGAAGTTCCTATTCTCTAGAAAGTATAGGAACTTC
CTTGGCCAAAAAGCCTGAACTCACCGCGACGTCTGTCGAGAAGTTTCTGATCGAAAAGTTCGACAGCGTC
TCCGACCTGATGCAGCTCTCGGAGGGCGAAGAATCTCGTGCTTTCAGCTTCGATGTAGGAGGGCGTGGAT
ATGTCCTGCGGGTAAATAGCTGCGCCGATGGTTTCTACAAAGATCGTTATGTTTATCGGCACTTTGCATC
GGCCGCGCTCCCGATTCCGGAAGTGCTTGACATTGGGGAATTCAGCGAGAGCCTGACCTATTGCATCTCC
CGCCGTGCACAGGGTGTCACGTTGCAAGACCTGCCTGAAACCGAACTGCCCGCTGTTCTGCAGCCGGTCG
CGGAGGCCATGGATGCGATCGCTGCGGCCGATCTTAGCCAGACGAGCGGGTTCGGCCCATTCGGACCGCA
AGGAATCGGTCAATACACTACATGGCGTGATTTCATATGCGCGATTGCTGATCCCCATGTGTATCACTGG
CAAACTGTGATGGACGACACCGTCAGTGCGTCCGTCGCGCAGGCTCTCGATGAGCTGATGCTTTGGGCCG
AGGACTGCCCCGAAGTCCGGCACCTCGTGCACGCGGATTTCGGCTCCAACAATGTCCTGACGGACAATGG
CCGCATAACAGCGGTCATTGACTGGAGCGAGGCGATGTTCGGGGATTCCCAATACGAGGTCGCCAACATC
TTCTTCTGGAGGCCGTGGTTGGCTTGTATGGAGCAGCAGACGCGCTACTTCGAGCGGAGGCATCCGGAGC
TTGCAGGATCGCCGCGGCTCCGGGCGTATATGCTCCGCATTGGTCTTGACCAACTCTATCAGAGCTTGGT
TGACGGCAATTTCGATGATGCAGCTTGGGCGCAGGGTCGATGCGACGCAATCGTCCGATCCGGAGCCGGG
ACTGTCGGGCGTACACAAATCGCCCGCAGAAGCGCGGCCGTCTGGACCGATGGCTGTGTAGAAGTACTCG
CCGATAGTGGAAACCGACGCCCCAGCACTCGTCCGAGGGCAAAGGAATAGCACGTACTACGAGATTTCGA
TTCCACCGCCGCCTTCTATGAAAGGTTGGGCTTCGGAATCGTTTTCCGGGACGCCGGCTGGATGATCCTC
CAGCGCGGGGATCTCATGCTGGAGTTCTTCGCCCACCCCAACTTGTTTATTGCAGCTTATAATGGTTACA
AATAAAGCAATAGCATCACAAATTTCACAAATAAAGCATTTTTTTCACTGCATTCTAGTTGTGGTTTGTC
CAAACTCATCAATGTATCTTATCATGTCTGTATACCGTCGACCTCTAGCTAGAGCTTGGCGTAATCATGG
TCATAGCTGTTTCCTGTGTGAAATTGTTATCCGCTCACAATTCCACACAACATACGAGCCGGAAGCATAA
AGTGTAAAGCCTGGGGTGCCTAATGAGTGAGCTAACTCACATTAATTGCGTTGCGCTCACTGCCCGCTTT
CCAGTCGGGAAACCTGTCGTGCCAGCTGCATTAATGAATCGGCCAACGCGCGGGGAGAGGCGGTTTGCGT
ATTGGGCGCTCTTCCGCTTCCTCGCTCACTGACTCGCTGCGCTCGGTCGTTCGGCTGCGGCGAGCGGTAT
CAGCTCACTCAAAGGCGGTAATACGGTTATCCACAGAATCAGGGGATAACGCAGGAAAGAACATGTGAGC
AAAAGGCCAGCAAAAGGCCAGGAACCGTAAAAAGGCCGCGTTGCTGGCGTTTTTCCATAGGCTCCGCCCC
CCTGACGAGCATCACAAAAATCGACGCTCAAGTCAGAGGTGGCGAAACCCGACAGGACTATAAAGATACC
AGGCGTTTCCCCCTGGAAGCTCCCTCGTGCGCTCTCCTGTTCCGACCCTGCCGCTTACCGGATACCTGTC
CGCCTTTCTCCCTTCGGGAAGCGTGGCGCTTTCTCATAGCTCACGCTGTAGGTATCTCAGTTCGGTGTAG
GTCGTTCGCTCCAAGCTGGGCTGTGTGCACGAACCCCCCGTTCAGCCCGACCGCTGCGCCTTATCCGGTA
ACTATCGTCTTGAGTCCAACCCGGTAAGACACGACTTATCGCCACTGGCAGCAGCCACTGGTAACAGGAT
TAGCAGAGCGAGGTATGTAGGCGGTGCTACAGAGTTCTTGAAGTGGTGGCCTAACTACGGCTACACTAGA
AGAACAGTATTTGGTATCTGCGCTCTGCTGAAGCCAGTTACCTTCGGAAAAAGAGTTGGTAGCTCTTGAT
CCGGCAAACAAACCACCGCTGGTAGCGGTGGTTTTTTTGTTTGCAAGCAGCAGATTACGCGCAGAAAAAA
AGGATCTCAAGAAGATCCTTTGATCTTTTCTACGGGGTCTGACGCTCAGTGGAACGAAAACTCACGTTAA
GGGATTTTGGTCATGAGATTATCAAAAAGGATCTTCACCTAGATCCTTTTAAATTAAAAATGAAGTTTTA
AATCAATCTAAAGTATATATGAGTAAACTTGGTCTGACAGTTACCAATGCTTAATCAGTGAGGCACCTAT
CTCAGCGATCTGTCTATTTCGTTCATCCATAGTTGCCTGACTCCCCGTCGTGTAGATAACTACGATACGG
GAGGGCTTACCATCTGGCCCCAGTGCTGCAATGATACCGCGAGACCCACGCTCACCGGCTCCAGATTTAT
CAGCAATAAACCAGCCAGCCGGAAGGGCCGAGCGCAGAAGTGGTCCTGCAACTTTATCCGCCTCCATCCA
GTCTATTAATTGTTGCCGGGAAGCTAGAGTAAGTAGTTCGCCAGTTAATAGTTTGCGCAACGTTGTTGCC
ATTGCTACAGGCATCGTGGTGTCACGCTCGTCGTTTGGTATGGCTTCATTCAGCTCCGGTTCCCAACGAT
CAAGGCGAGTTACATGATCCCCCATGTTGTGCAAAAAAGCGGTTAGCTCCTTCGGTCCTCCGATCGTTGT
CAGAAGTAAGTTGGCCGCAGTGTTATCACTCATGGTTATGGCAGCACTGCATAATTCTCTTACTGTCATG
CCATCCGTAAGATGCTTTTCTGTGACTGGTGAGTACTCAACCAAGTCATTCTGAGAATAGTGTATGCGGC
GACCGAGTTGCTCTTGCCCGGCGTCAATACGGGATAATACCGCGCCACATAGCAGAACTTTAAAAGTGCT
CATCATTGGAAAACGTTCTTCGGGGCGAAAACTCTCAAGGATCTTACCGCTGTTGAGATCCAGTTCGATG
TAACCCACTCGTGCACCCAACTGATCTTCAGCATCTTTTACTTTCACCAGCGTTTCTGGGTGAGCAAAAA
CAGGAAGGCAAAATGCCGCAAAAAAGGGAATAAGGGCGACACGGAAATGTTGAATACTCATACTCTTCCT
TTTTCAATATTATTGAAGCATTTATCAGGGTTATTGTCTCATGAGCGGATACATATTTGAATGTATTTAG
AAAAATAAACAAATAGGGGTTCCGCGCACATTTCCCCGAAAAGTGCCACCTGACGTCGACGGATCGGGAG
ATCTCCCGATCCCCTATGGTGCACTCTCAGTACAATCTGCTCTGATGCCGCATAGTTAAGCCAGTATCTG
CTCCCTGCTTGTGTGTTGGAGGTCGCTGAGTAGTGCGCGAGCAAAATTTAAGCTACAACAAGGCAAGGCT
TGACCGACAATTGCATGAAGAATCTGCTTAGGGTTAGGCGTTTTGCGCTGCTTCGCGATGTACGGGCCAG
ATATACGCGTTGACATTGATTATTGACTAGGCTTTTGCAAAAAGCTTTGCAAAGATGGATAAAGTTTTAA
ACAGAGAGGAATCTTTGCAGCTAATGGACCTTCTAGGTCTTGAAAGGAGTGGGAATT
Features (pLannotate 1.2.2; 24 found; start..end, strand, type, name):
      1..1179    +  promoter       EF-1α promoter: strong constitutive promoter for human elongation factor EF-1α
   1196..1214    +  promoter       T7 promoter: promoter for bacteriophage T7 RNA polymerase
   1294..1311    +  protein_bind   attB1 (fragment): mutant version of attB; core recombination site for the Gateway® BP reaction BP Clonase™
   1317..2468    +  CDS            AKAP17A (fragment): AK17A_HUMAN - Also known as CXYorf3, DXYS155E, SFRS17A, XE7. Experimental evidence at protein level: Swiss-Prot protein existence level 1. Splice factor regulating alternative splice site selection for certain mRNA precursors. Mediates regulation of pre-mRNA splicing in a PKA-dependent manner. From Homo sapiens (Human).
   2657..2680    -  protein_bind   attB2: mutant version of attB; recombination site for the Gateway® BP reaction BP Clonase™
   2805..2846    +  CDS            V5 tag: epitope tag from simian virus 5
   2859..3245    +  CDS            MS2: bacteriophage MS2 coat protein binds to a specific stem-loop structure in the viral RNA (Peabody, 1993)
   3307..3531    +  polyA_signal   bGH poly(A) signal: bovine growth hormone polyadenylation signal
   3535..3556    +  promoter       SV40 promoter (fragment): SV40 enhancer and early promoter
   3577..3810    +  rep_origin     f1 ori (fragment) (sequence partly withheld): f1 bacteriophage origin of replication; arrow indicates direction of (+) strand synthesis
   3815..3862    +  protein_bind   FRT: FLP-mediated recombination occurs in the 8-bp core sequence TCTAGAAA (Turan and Bode, 2011). FLP recombinase from the Saccharomyces cerevisiae 2μ plasmid
   3870..4892    +  CDS            HygR: aminoglycoside phosphotransferase from E. coli; aph(4)-Ia; confers resistance to hygromycin
   4902..5027    +  CDS            ble (fragment): BLE_KLEPN - Experimental evidence at protein level: Swiss-Prot protein existence level 1. Binding protein with a strong affinity to the bleomycin family of antibiotics. Binds to CL990; an antimitotic-antibiotic compound. From Klebsiella pneumoniae.
   5022..5143    +  polyA_signal   SV40 poly(A) signal: SV40 polyadenylation signal
   5216..5232    -  protein_bind   lac operator: The lac repressor binds to the lac operator to inhibit transcription in E. coli. This inhibition can be relieved by adding lactose or isopropyl-β-D-thiogalactopyranoside (IPTG). lac repressor encoded by lacI
   5240..5270    -  promoter       lac promoter: promoter for the E. coli lac operon
   5285..5306    -  protein_bind   CAP binding site: CAP binding activates transcription in the presence of cAMP. E. coli catabolite activator protein
   5319..5411    -  CDS            lacI (fragment): lac repressor; lacI; The lac repressor binds to the lac operator to inhibit transcription in E. coli. This inhibition can be relieved by adding lactose or isopropyl-β-D-thiogalactopyranoside (IPTG).
   5594..6182    -  rep_origin     ori: high-copy-number ColE1/pMB1/pBR322/pUC origin of replication
   6353..7213    -  CDS            AmpR: β-lactamase; bla; confers resistance to ampicillin, carbenicillin, and related antibiotics
   7214..7318    -  promoter       AmpR promoter: bla
   7377..7429    -  misc_feature   bom (fragment): basis of mobility region from pBR322
   7584..7602    +  enhancer       CMV enhancer (fragment): human cytomegalovirus immediate early enhancer
   7627..7693    +  CDS            small t antigen (fragment): SV40 (simian virus 40) small t antigen
