[The description below was written by a language model from this plasmid's Addgene catalogue record and pLannotate feature annotations shown in this document.]
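Description:
SFRS17A is a mammalian expression plasmid built by Gateway cloning in the E2.pEF5-DEST-FL-V5-MCP destination backbone. It was made as one member of a collection of RNA-binding protein constructs for a tethered-function screen. It is propagated in E. coli at high copy from a ColE1/pUC-type origin under ampicillin selection (AmpR with its bla promoter). A fragment of the f1 origin is also annotated.

The payload is the human SFRS17A open reading frame (also known as AKAP17A or XE7), a splicing factor that regulates alternative splice site selection. It is flanked by attB1 and attB2 recombination sites and recorded as unmutated. Expression is driven by the strong constitutive EF-1α promoter, with a T7 promoter just upstream of the insert, and transcripts terminate at the bGH polyadenylation signal. Downstream of attB2 the backbone supplies a C-terminal V5 epitope tag followed by the bacteriophage MS2 coat protein (MCP). The V5 tag allows detection of the fusion. MCP binds MS2 stem-loop RNA, so the fused protein can be artificially recruited to a reporter transcript carrying such hairpins. This lets its effect on mRNA stability or translation be measured independently of its own RNA-binding specificity. The reporter itself is not part of this plasmid.

The feature table also shows an FRT site directly preceding a hygromycin resistance coding sequence with an SV40 poly(A) signal. This layout is typical of Flp-mediated integration vectors, although the record does not state that it is used this way. The annotated AKAP17A match covers only part of the stated 1,341 bp insert, and several other short features (SV40 promoter, ble, lacI, CMV enhancer, small t antigen) are fragments, probably backbone remnants.
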