Addgene plasmid #156010: SFRS17A
Purpose: For use in RBP tethering screen
Depositing lab: Eugene Yeo. Depositing organization: University of California, San Diego (UCSD). Publication: Large-scale tethered function assays identify factors that regulate mRNA stability and translation. Luo EC, Nathanson JL, Tan FE, Schwartz JL, Schmok JC, Shankar A, Markmiller S, Yee BA, Sathe S, Pratt GA, Scaletta DB, Ha Y, Hill DE, Aigner S, Yeo GW. Nat Struct Mol Biol. 2020 Oct;27(10):989-1000. doi: 10.1038/s41594-020-0477-6. Epub 2020 Aug 17. PubMed 32807991.
Backbone
  Vector backbone: E2.pEF5-DEST-FL-V5-MCP
  Backbone size w/o insert (bp): 7357
  Vector type: Mammalian Expression
Growth in bacteria
  Bacterial resistance: Ampicillin, 100 μg/mL
  Growth temperature: 37°C
  Growth strain: DH5alpha
  Copy number: High Copy
Gene/Insert
  Gene/Insert name: SFRS17A (alt name: Accession: BC028151.1)
  Species: H. sapiens (human)
  Insert size (bp): 1341
  Mutation: none
  Entrez Gene: SFRS17A (a.k.a. XE7, 721P, XE7Y, CCDC133, CXYorf3, DXYS155E, MGC39904, MGC125365, MGC125366)
  Promoter: EF-1a
  Tag / fusion protein: V5-MCP (C terminal on backbone)
  Cloning method: Gateway Cloning
  Sequencing primers: 5′ TAATACGACTCACTATAGGG; 3′ gctcgagtctagagggc
Resource information
  A portion of this plasmid was derived from a plasmid made by: DNASU Plasmid Repository Center for Personalized Diagnostics Biodesign Institute
Terms and licenses: Academic/Nonprofit Terms; Industry Terms: Not Available to Industry
How to cite: SFRS17A was a gift from Eugene Yeo (Addgene plasmid # 156010 ; http://n2t.net/addgene:156010 ; RRID:Addgene_156010)
