>Addgene plasmid #156010 | SFRS17A | depositor partial sequence | sequence record 301413 | Insert Sequence
ATGGCAGCGGCTACCATCGTGCACGACACGTCTGAGGCCGTGGAGCTCTGCCCTGCTTACGGCTTGTACC
TGAAGCCCATCACCAAGATGACCATCAGCGTGGCACTCCCGCAGCTGAAGCAGCCGGGGAAGTCCATCTC
CAACTGGGAGGTGATGGAGAGGCTGAAGGGCATGGTGCAGAACCACCAGTTCTCCACGCTGCGTATTTCC
AAGAGCACCATGGACTTCATCCGCTTCGAGGGGGAGGTGGAGAACAAGAGCCTGGTCAAGTCTTTTCTGG
CCTGCCTGGACGGCAAGACCATCAAGCTCAGCGGCTTCTCCGACATCCTGAAGGTGCGCGCGGCCGAGTT
CAAGATCGACTTCCCCACCCGCCACGACTGGGACTCCTTCTTCCGCGACGCCAAGGACATGAACGAGACC
CTGCCGGGGGAGCGGCCGGACACCATCCACCTGGAGGGGCTGCCCTGCAAGTGGTTCGCCCTGAAGGAGT
CGGGCTCCGAGAAGCCCAGCGAGGACGTCCTGGTCAAGGTGTTTGAGAAGTTCGGGGAGATCCGGAATGT
GGACATCCCCATGCTGGACTCCTACCGGGAGGAGATGACGGGCCGCAACTTCCACACCTTCAGTTTCGGG
GGGCACTTGAACTTCGAGGCCTATGTGCAGTACCGCGAGTACATGGGCTTCATCCAGGCCATGAGCGCCC
TGCGCGGGATGAAACTCATGTACAAGGGCGAGGACGGCAAGGCCGTGGCCTGCAACATCAAGGTTTCTTT
TGATTCGACCAAACACCTGAGTGATGCCTCAATTAAGAAGCGGCAGCTGGAGAGGCAGAAGCTTCAGGAA
CTGGAGCAGCAAAGAGAAGAACAAAAGCGCAGAGAGAAGGAAGCGGAGGAGAGGCAGCGAGCGGAGGAAA
GGAAACAAAAGGAGCTGGAAGAGCTGGAGCGAGAGAGGAAAAGAGAAGAGAAGCTTCGCAAGAGGGAGCA
GAAGCAGAGGGACCGTGAGCTGCGCCGGAATCAGAAGAAGCTGGAGAAGCTGCAGGCGGAGGAGCAGAAG
CAGCTGCAGGAGAAGATCAAGCTGGAGGAGCGCAAGCTGCTGCTGGCCCAGAGGAACCTGCAGTCCATCC
GGCTCATCGCCGAGCTGCTCAGCAGAGCCAAGGTACCCGGGGGCTCCCTCTGCAGCCGCCAGCCGCGCCC
GGGCTGCCCTCAGTGCCCTCCCCTGAAATGCGGGCGGCGTCACGGCGCCGTTTCCCCGCCGGCTGCAGCT
GTAGCTACGAAACCAGCTTTAATGCCGAGGATGACGGCTCCTTCCCGGGAGGGTGTAGCGCTCGTCTGTC
GTTCCCGATGA
